>Addgene plasmid #31592 | pQStrep2-PREI3 | depositor full sequence | sequence record 14487 | Author sequence
CTCGAGAAATCATAAAAAATTTATTTGCTTTGTGAGCGGATAACAATTATAATAGATTCAATTGTGAGCG
GATAACAATTTCACACAGAATTCATTAAAGAGGAGAAATTAACTATGAGAGGATCGCATCACCATCACCA
TCACGGATCCGTCATGGCGGAGGGGACGGCAGTGCTGAGGCGGAACAGGCCGGGCACCAAGGCGCAGGAT
TTCTATAATTGGCCTGATGAATCCTTTGATGAAATGGACAGTACACTAGCTGTTCAACAGTATATTCAAC
AGAACATAAGAGCAGATTGCTCCAATATTGACAAAATTCTTGAACCACCTGAAGGCCAAGATGAAGGTGT
GTGGAAGTATGAACATTTAAGGCAGTTCTGCCTTGAGCTAAATGGACTTGCTGTCAAACTTCAGAGTGAA
TGCCATCCAGATACTTGCACTCAAATGACAGCAACTGAACAATGGATTTTTCTTTGTGCAGCTCATAAAA
CTCCAAAAGAGTGTCCTGCTATAGACTATACTAGACACACACTTGATGGTGCTGCATGTCTTCTGAATAG
CAATAAATATTTTCCCAGCAGGGTTAGCATAAAGGAATCATCTGTAGCGAAACTAGGATCAGTATGCCGT
AGGATTTACAGAATATTTTCACATGCTTATTTTCATCATCGGCAGATATTTGATGAATATGAAAATGAAA
CATTTTTGTGTCATCGGTTTACTAAGTTTGTGATGAAATACAATTTGATGTCCAAGGATAACCTGATTGT
ACCAATTTTAGAAGAGGAAGTACAGAATTCAGTTTCTGGGGAAAGTGAAGCAGCGGCCGCTTGGAGCCAC
CCGCAGTTCGAAAAATAAGCGGCCGCTTGGAGCCACCCGCAGTTCGAAAAATAAGCTTAATTAGCTGAGC
TTGGACTCCTGTTGATAGATCCAGTAATGACCTCAGAACTCCATCTGGATTTGTTCAGAACGCTCGGTTG
CCGCCGGGCGTTTTTTATTGGTGAGAATCCAAGCTAGCTTGGCGAGATTTTCAGGAGCTAAGGAAGCTAA
AATGGAGAAAAAAATCACTGGATATACCACCGTTGATATATCCCAATGGCATCGTAAAGAACATTTTGAG
GCATTTCAGTCAGTTGCTCAATGTACCTATAACCAGACCGTTCAGCTGGATATTACGGCCTTTTTAAAGA
CCGTAAAGAAAAATAAGCACAAGTTTTATCCGGCCTTTATTCACATTCTTGCCCGCCTGATGAATGCTCA
TCCGGAATTTCGTATGGCAATGAAAGACGGTGAGCTGGTGATATGGGATAGTGTTCACCCTTGTTACACC
GTTTTCCATGAGCAAACTGAAACGTTTTCATCGCTCTGGAGTGAATACCACGACGATTTCCGGCAGTTTC
TACACATATATTCGCAAGATGTGGCGTGTTACGGTGAAAACCTGGCCTATTTCCCTAAAGGGTTTATTGA
GAATATGTTTTTCGTCTCAGCCAATCCCTGGGTGAGTTTCACCAGTTTTGATTTAAACGTGGCCAATATG
GACAACTTCTTCGCCCCCGTTTTCACCATGGGCAAATATTATACGCAAGGCGACAAGGTGCTGATGCCGC
TGGCGATTCAGGTTCATCATGCCGTCTGTGATGGCTTCCATGTCGGCAGAATGCTTAATGAATTACAACA
GTACTGCGATGAGTGGCAGGGCGGGGCGTAATTTTTTTAAGGCAGTTATTGGTGCCCTTAAACGCCTGGG
GTAATGACTCTCTAGCTTGAGGCATCAAATAAAACGAAAGGCTCAGTCGAAAGACTGGGCCTTTCGTTTT
ATCTGTTGTTTGTCGGTGAACGCTCTCCTGAGTAGGACAAATCCGCCGCTCTAGAGCTGCCTCGCGCGTT
TCGGTGATGACGGTGAAAACCTCTGACACATGCAGCTCCCGGAGACGGTCACAGCTTGTCTGTAAGCGGA
TGCCGGGAGCAGACAAGCCCGTCAGGGCGCGTCAGCGGGTGTTGGCGGGTGTCGGGGCGCAGCCATGACC
CAGTCACGTAGCGATAGCGGAGTGTATACTGGCTTAACTATGCGGCATCAGAGCAGATTGTACTGAGAGT
GCACCATATGCGGTGTGAAATACCGCACAGATGCGTAAGGAGAAAATACCGCATCAGGCGCTCTTCCGCT
TCCTCGCTCACTGACTCGCTGCGCTCGGTCTGTCGGCTGCGGCGAGCGGTATCAGCTCACTCAAAGGCGG
TAATACGGTTATCCACAGAATCAGGGGATAACGCAGGAAAGAACATGTGAGCAAAAGGCCAGCAAAAGGC
CAGGAACCGTAAAAAGGCCGCGTTGCTGGCGTTTTTCCATAGGCTCCGCCCCCCTGACGAGCATCACAAA
AATCGACGCTCAAGTCAGAGGTGGCGAAACCCGACAGGACTATAAAGATACCAGGCGTTTCCCCCTGGAA
GCTCCCTCGTGCGCTCTCCTGTTCCGACCCTGCCGCTTACCGGATACCTGTCCGCCTTTCTCCCTTCGGG
AAGCGTGGCGCTTTCTCAATGCTCACGCTGTAGGTATCTCAGTTCGGTGTAGGTCGTTCGCTCCAAGCTG
GGCTGTGTGCACGAACCCCCCGTTCAGCCCGACCGCTGCGCCTTATCCGGTAACTATCGTCTTGAGTCCA
ACCCGGTAAGACACGACTTATCGCCACTGGCAGCAGCCACTGGTAACAGGATTAGCAGAGCGAGGTATGT
AGGCGGTGCTACAGAGTTCTTGAAGTGGTGGCCTAACTACGGCTACACTAGAAGGACAGTATTTGGTATC
TGCGCTCTGCTGAAGCCAGTTACCTTCGGAAAAAGAGTTGGTAGCTCTTGATCCGGCAAACAAACCACCG
CTGGTAGCGGTGGTTTTTTTGTTTGCAAGCAGCAGATTACGCGCAGAAAAAAAGGATCTCAAGAAGATCC
TTTGATCTTTTCTACGGGGTCTGACGCTCAGTGGAACGAAAACTCACGTTAAGGGATTTTGGTCATGAGA
TTATCAAAAAGGATCTTCACCTAGATCCTTTTAAATTAAAAATGAAGTTTTAAATCAATCTAAAGTATAT
ATGAGTAAACTTGGTCTGACAGTTACCAATGCTTAATCAGTGAGGCACCTATCTCAGCGATCTGTCTATT
TCGTTCATCCATAGCTGCCTGACTCCCCGTCGTGTAGATAACTACGATACGGGAGGGCTTACCATCTGGC
CCCAGTGCTGCAATGATACCGCGAGACCCACGCTCACCGGCTCCAGATTTATCAGCAATAAACCAGCCAG
CCGGAAGGGCCGAGCGCAGAAGTGGTCCTGCAACTTTATCCGCCTCCATCCAGTCTATTAATTGTTGCCG
GGAAGCTAGAGTAAGTAGTTCGCCAGTTAATAGTTTGCGCAACGTTGTTGCCATTGCTACAGGCATCGTG
GTGTCACGCTCGTCGTTTGGTATGGCTTCATTCAGCTCCGGTTCCCAACGATCAAGGCGAGTTACATGAT
CCCCCATGTTGTGCAAAAAAGCGGTTAGCTCCTTCGGTCCTCCGATCGTTGTCAGAAGTAAGTTGGCCGC
AGTGTTATCACTCATGGTTATGGCAGCACTGCATAATTCTCTTACTGTCATGCCATCCGTAAGATGCTTT
TCTGTGACTGGTGAGTACTCAACCAAGTCATTCTGAGAATAGTGTATGCGGCGACCGAGTTGCTCTTGCC
CGGCGTCAATACGGGATAATACCGCGCCACATAGCAGAACTTTAAAAGTGCTCATCATTGGAAAACGTTC
TTCGGGGCGAAAACTCTCAAGGATCTTACCGCTGTTGAGATCCAGTTCGATGTAACCCACTCGTGCACCC
AACTGATCTTCAGCATCTTTTACTTTCACCAGCGTTTCTGGGTGAGCAAAAACAGGAAGGCAAAATGCCG
CAAAAAAGGGAATAAGGGCGACACGGAAATGTTGAATACTCATACTCTTCCTTTTTCAATATTATTGAAG
CATTTATCAGGGTTATTGTCTCATGAGCGGATACATATTTGAATGTATTTAGAAAAATAAACAAATAGGG
GTTCCGCGCACATTTCCCCGAAAAGTGCCACCTGACGTCTAAGAAACCATTATTATCATGACATTAACCT
ATAAAAATAGGCGTATCACGAGGCCCTTTCGTCTTCAC
Features (pLannotate 1.2.2; 15 found; start..end, strand, type, name):
     10..54      +  promoter       T5 promoter: bacteriophage T5 promoter for E. coli RNA polymerase, with embedded lac operator
     62..78      +  protein_bind   lac operator: The lac repressor binds to the lac operator to inhibit transcription in E. coli. This inhibition can be relieved by adding lactose or isopropyl-β-D-thiogalactopyranoside (IPTG). lac repressor encoded by lacI
    127..144     +  CDS            7xHis (fragment): 6xHis affinity tag
    151..822     +  CDS            MOB4: PHOCN_HUMAN - Also known as MOB3, MOBKL3, PHOCN, PREI3. Experimental evidence at protein level: Swiss-Prot protein existence level 1. May play a role in membrane trafficking, specifically in membrane budding reactions. From Homo sapiens (Human).
    832..854     +  CDS            Strep-Tag II (fragment): peptide that binds Strep-Tactin®, an engineered form of streptavidin
    868..890     +  CDS            Strep-Tag II (fragment): peptide that binds Strep-Tactin®, an engineered form of streptavidin
    914..1008    +  terminator     lambda t0 terminator: transcription terminator from phage lambda
   1023..1051    +  promoter       cat promoter (fragment): promoter of the E. coli cat gene encoding chloramphenicol acetyltransferase
   1052..1708    +  CDS            cat: CAT_ECOLX - Experimental evidence at protein level: Swiss-Prot protein existence level 1. This enzyme is an effector of chloramphenicol resistance in bacteria. From Escherichia coli. This protein is used as a marker in many commonly used cloning vectors, such as pACYC184.
   1776..1862    +  terminator     rrnB T1 terminator: Escherichia coli rrnB; transcription terminator T1 from the E. coli rrnB gene
   1875..1916    +  CDS            rop (fragment): Rop protein, which maintains plasmids at low copy number; rop
   2018..2158    +  misc_feature   bom: basis of mobility region from pBR322
   2344..2932    -  rep_origin     ori: high-copy-number ColE1/pMB1/pBR322/pUC origin of replication
   3103..3963    -  CDS            AmpR: β-lactamase; bla; confers resistance to ampicillin, carbenicillin, and related antibiotics
   3964..4068    -  promoter       AmpR promoter: bla
