[The description below was written by a language model from this plasmid's Addgene catalogue record and pLannotate feature annotations shown in this document.]
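Description:
pQStrep2-PREI3 is a bacterial expression plasmid that produces human preimplantation protein 3 (PREI3, now named MOB4 and also known as phocein or CGI-95) as a doubly tagged recombinant protein in E. coli. It is built on the pQStrep2 backbone, and the annotated sequence is 4,168 nt in total. It replicates from a ColE1/pMB1-type origin and is selected with ampicillin through a β-lactamase gene driven by its own promoter. The feature table also shows a pBR322 bom region, a short rop fragment, and a cat (chloramphenicol acetyltransferase) coding sequence preceded by only a fragment of its promoter and followed by the rrnB T1 terminator. The record lists ampicillin as the only selection, and the copy number is recorded as unknown.

Expression is driven by the bacteriophage T5 promoter, which is recognised by E. coli RNA polymerase. It carries an embedded lac operator, and a second lac operator lies just downstream, so transcription is held off by lac repressor and induced with IPTG. The human cDNA was inserted between BamHI and NotI sites, both of which are retained. This places the MOB4 open reading frame in frame with an N-terminal His tag and a C-terminal Strep-tag II supplied by the backbone (the annotation detects two partial Strep-tag II matches), and the lambda t0 terminator follows. Having a tag at each end allows purification on either metal-chelate or Strep-Tactin resin, and sequential use of both can enrich for full-length protein.

The clone comes from a structural genomics effort that generated a public catalogue of human protein expression clones. The depositor notes a small gap between the quality-control sequence and the reference sequence, located downstream of the ORF and not expected to affect function.
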