Addgene plasmid #31592: pQStrep2-PREI3
Depositing lab: Konrad Buessow. Depositing organization: Max Planck Institute for Molecular Genetics. Publication: Structural genomics of human proteins--target selection and generation of a public catalogue of expression clones. Bussow K, Scheich C, Sievert V, Harttig U, Schultz J, Simon B, Bork P, Lehrach H, Heinemann U. Microb Cell Fact. 2005 Jul 5;4:21. doi: 10.1186/1475-2859-4-21. PubMed 15998469.
Backbone
  Vector backbone: pQStrep2
  Backbone size w/o insert (bp): 3460
  Modifications to backbone: GenBank: AY028642
  Vector type: Bacterial Expression
Growth in bacteria
  Bacterial resistance: Ampicillin, 100 μg/mL
  Growth temperature: 37°C
  Growth strain: DH5alpha
  Copy number: Unknown
Gene/Insert
  Gene/Insert name: preimplantation protein 3 (alt names: PSFEp758B0812; PREI3; CGI-95)
  Species: H. sapiens (human)
  Insert size (bp): 744
  GenBank ID: DQ000500
  Entrez Gene: MOB4 (a.k.a. 2C4D, CGI-95, MOB1, MOB3, MOBKL3, PHOCN, PREI3)
  Tag / fusion protein: His (N terminal on backbone); StrepII-tag (C terminal on backbone)
  Cloning method: Restriction Enzyme; 5′ cloning site BamHI (not destroyed); 3′ cloning site NotI (not destroyed)
  Sequencing primers: 5′ TGAGCGGATAACAATTTCACACAG; 3′ GGCAACCGAGCGTTCTGAAC
Terms and licenses: Academic/Nonprofit Terms; Industry Terms: Not Available to Industry
Depositor comments: Please note that there is a small gap between Addgene's quality control sequence and the reference sequence provided by the depositor. The gap is downstream of the ORF and should not affect function.
How to cite: pQStrep2-PREI3 was a gift from Konrad Buessow (Addgene plasmid # 31592 ; http://n2t.net/addgene:31592 ; RRID:Addgene_31592)
