>Addgene plasmid #31592 | pQStrep2-PREI3 | addgene partial sequence | sequence record 61171 | pQE-Fwd 5'-CCCGAAAAGTGCCACCTG-3'
AAATAGGCGTATCACGAGGCCCTTTCGTCTTCACCTCGAGAAATCATAAAAAATTTATTTGCTTTGTGAG
CGGATAACAATTATAATAGATTCAATTGTGAGCGGATAACAATTTCACACAGAATTCATTAAAGAGGAGA
AATTAACTATGAGAGGATCGCATCACCATCACCATCACGGATCCGTCATGGCGGAGGGGACGGCAGTGCT
GAGGCGGAACAGGCCGGGCACCAAGGCGCAGGATTTCTATAATTGGCCTGATGAATCCTTTGATGAAATG
GACAGTACACTAGCTGTTCAACAGTATATTCAACAGAACATAAGAGCAGATTGCTCCAATATTGACAAAA
TTCTTGAACCACCTGAAGGCCAAGATGAAGGTGTGTGGAAGTATGAACATTTAAGGCAGTTCTGCCTTGA
GCTAAATGGACTTGCTGTCAAACTTCAGAGTGAATGCCATCCAGATACTTGCACTCAAATGACAGCAACT
GAACAATGGATTTTTCTTTGTGCAGCTCATAAAACTCCAAAAGAGTGTCCTGCTATAGACTATACTAGAC
ACACACTTGATGGTGCTGCATGTCTTCTGAATAGCAATAAATATTTTCCCAGCAGGGTTAGCATAAAGGA
ATCATCTGTAGCGAAACTAGGATCAGTATGCCGTAGGATTTACAGAATATTTTCACATGCTTATTTTCAT
CATCGGCAGATATTTGATGAATATGAAAATGAAACATTTTTGTGTCATCGGTTTACTAAGTTTGTGATGA
AATACAATTTGATGTCCAAGGATAACCTGATTGTACCAATTTTAGAAGAGGAAGTACAGAATTCAGTT
