>Addgene plasmid #31592 | pQStrep2-PREI3 | addgene partial sequence | sequence record 62388 | CAT-R 5'-GCAACTGACTGAAATGCCTC-3'
TATCAACGGTGGTATATCCAGTGATTTTTTTCTCCATTTTAGCTTCCTTAGCTCCTGAAAATCTCGCCAA
GCTAGCTTGGATTCTCACCAATAAAAAACGCCCGGCGGCAACCGAGCGTTCTGAACAAATCCAGATGGAG
TTCTGAGGTCATTACTGGATCTATCAACAGGAGTCCAAGCTCAGCTAATTAAGCTTATTTTTCGAACTGC
GGGTGGCTCCAAGCGGCCGCTGCTTCACTTTCCCCAGAAACTGAATTCTGTACTTCCTCTTCTAAAATTG
GTACAATCAGGTTATCCTTGGACATCAAATTGTATTTCATCACAAACTTAGTAAACCGATGACACAAAAA
TGTTTCATTTTCATATTCATCAAATATCTGCCGATGATGAAAATAAGCATGTGAAAATATTCTGTAAATC
CTACGGCATACTGATCCTAGTTTCGCTACAGATGATTCCTTTATGCTAACCCTGCTGGGAAAATATTTAT
TGCTATTCAGAAGACATGCAGCACCATCAAGTGTGTGTCTAGTATAGTCTATAGCAGGACACTCTTTTGG
AGTTTTATGAGCTGCACAAAGAAAAATCCATTGTTCAGTTGCTGTCATTTGAGTGCAAGTATCTGGATGG
CATTCACTCTGAAGTTTGACAGCAAGTCCATTTAGCTCAAGGCAGAACTGCCTTAAATGTTCATACTTCC
ACACACCTTCATCTTGGCCTTCAG
